>Addgene plasmid #120492 | EF1a_KLF6_P2A_Hygro_Barcode | addgene full sequence | sequence record 234919 | Addgene NGS Result
GTCGACGGATCGGGAGATCTCCCGATCCCCTATGGTGCACTCTCAGTACAATCTGCTCTGATGCCGCATA
GTTAAGCCAGTATCTGCTCCCTGCTTGTGTGTTGGAGGTCGCTGAGTAGTGCGCGAGCAAAATTTAAGCT
ACAACAAGGCAAGGCTTGACCGACAATTGCATGAAGAATCTGCTTAGGGTTAGGCGTTTTGCGCTGCTTC
GCGATGTACGGGCCAGATATACGCGTTGACATTGATTATTGACTAGTTATTAATAGTAATCAATTACGGG
GTCATTAGTTCATAGCCCATATATGGAGTTCCGCGTTACATAACTTACGGTAAATGGCCCGCCTGGCTGA
CCGCCCAACGACCCCCGCCCATTGACGTCAATAATGACGTATGTTCCCATAGTAACGCCAATAGGGACTT
TCCATTGACGTCAATGGGTGGAGTATTTACGGTAAACTGCCCACTTGGCAGTACATCAAGTGTATCATAT
GCCAAGTACGCCCCCTATTGACGTCAATGACGGTAAATGGCCCGCCTGGCATTATGCCCAGTACATGACC
TTATGGGACTTTCCTACTTGGCAGTACATCTACGTATTAGTCATCGCTATTACCATGGTGATGCGGTTTT
GGCAGTACATCAATGGGCGTGGATAGCGGTTTGACTCACGGGGATTTCCAAGTCTCCACCCCATTGACGT
CAATGGGAGTTTGTTTTGGCACCAAAATCAACGGGACTTTCCAAAATGTCGTAACAACTCCGCCCCATTG
ACGCAAATGGGCGGTAGGCGTGTACGGTGGGAGGTCTATATAAGCAGCGCGTTTTGCCTGTACTGGGTCT
CTCTGGTTAGACCAGATCTGAGCCTGGGAGCTCTCTGGCTAACTAGGGAACCCACTGCTTAAGCCTCAAT
AAAGCTTGCCTTGAGTGCTTCAAGTAGTGTGTGCCCGTCTGTTGTGTGACTCTGGTAACTAGAGATCCCT
CAGACCCTTTTAGTCAGTGTGGAAAATCTCTAGCAGTGGCGCCCGAACAGGGACTTGAAAGCGAAAGGGA
AACCAGAGGAGCTCTCTCGACGCAGGACTCGGCTTGCTGAAGCGCGCACGGCAAGAGGCGAGGGGCGGCG
ACTGGTGAGTACGCCAAAAATTTTGACTAGCGGAGGCTAGAAGGAGAGAGATGGGTGCGAGAGCGTCAGT
ATTAAGCGGGGGAGAATTAGATCGCGATGGGAAAAAATTCGGTTAAGGCCAGGGGGAAAGAAAAAATATA
AATTAAAACATATAGTATGGGCAAGCAGGGAGCTAGAACGATTCGCAGTTAATCCTGGCCTGTTAGAAAC
ATCAGAAGGCTGTAGACAAATACTGGGACAGCTACAACCATCCCTTCAGACAGGATCAGAAGAACTTAGA
TCATTATATAATACAGTAGCAACCCTCTATTGTGTGCATCAAAGGATAGAGATAAAAGACACCAAGGAAG
CTTTAGACAAGATAGAGGAAGAGCAAAACAAAAGTAAGACCACCGCACAGCAAGCGGCCGCTGATCTTCA
GACCTGGAGGAGGAGATATGAGGGACAATTGGAGAAGTGAATTATATAAATATAAAGTAGTAAAAATTGA
ACCATTAGGAGTAGCACCCACCAAGGCAAAGAGAAGAGTGGTGCAGAGAGAAAAAAGAGCAGTGGGAATA
GGAGCTTTGTTCCTTGGGTTCTTGGGAGCAGCAGGAAGCACTATGGGCGCAGCGTCAATGACGCTGACGG
TACAGGCCAGACAATTATTGTCTGGTATAGTGCAGCAGCAGAACAATTTGCTGAGGGCTATTGAGGCGCA
ACAGCATCTGTTGCAACTCACAGTCTGGGGCATCAAGCAGCTCCAGGCAAGAATCCTGGCTGTGGAAAGA
TACCTAAAGGATCAACAGCTCCTGGGGATTTGGGGTTGCTCTGGAAAACTCATTTGCACCACTGCTGTGC
CTTGGAATGCTAGTTGGAGTAATAAATCTCTGGAACAGATTTGGAATCACACGACCTGGATGGAGTGGGA
CAGAGAAATTAACAATTACACAAGCTTAATACACTCCTTAATTGAAGAATCGCAAAACCAGCAAGAAAAG
AATGAACAAGAATTATTGGAATTAGATAAATGGGCAAGTTTGTGGAATTGGTTTAACATAACAAATTGGC
TGTGGTATATAAAATTATTCATAATGATAGTAGGAGGCTTGGTAGGTTTAAGAATAGTTTTTGCTGTACT
TTCTATAGTGAATAGAGTTAGGCAGGGATATTCACCATTATCGTTTCAGACCCACCTCCCAACCCCGAGG
GGACCCGACAGGCCCGAAGGAATAGAAGAAGAAGGTGGAGAGAGAGACAGAGACAGATCCATTCGATTAG
TGAACGGATCGGCACTGCGTGCGCCAATTCTGCAGACAAATGGCAGTATTCATCCACAATTTTAAAAGAA
AAGGGGGGATTGGGGGGTACAGTGCAGGGGAAAGAATAGTAGACATAATAGCAACAGACATACAAACTAA
AGAATTACAAAAACAAATTACAAAAATTCAAAATTTTCGGGTTTATTACAGGGACAGCAGAGATCCAGTT
TGGTTAATTAATCGATAAGCTTTGCAAAGATGGATAAAGTTTTAAACAGAGAGGAATCTTTGCAGCTAAT
GGACCTTCTAGGTCTTGAAAGGAGTGGGAATTGGCTCCGGTGCCCGTCAGTGGGCAGAGCGCACATCGCC
CACAGTCCCCGAGAAGTTGGGGGGAGGGGTCGGCAATTGAACCGGTGCCTAGAGAAGGTGGCGCGGGGTA
AACTGGGAAAGTGATGTCGTGTACTGGCTCCGCCTTTTTCCCGAGGGTGGGGGAGAACCGTATATAAGTG
CAGTAGTCGCCGTGAACGTTCTTTTTCGCAACGGGTTTGCCGCCAGAACACAGGTAAGTGCCGTGTGTGG
TTCCCGCGGGCCTGGCCTCTTTACGGGTTATGGCCCTTGCGTGCCTTGAATTACTTCCACCTGGCTGCAG
TACGTGATTCTTGATCCCGAGCTTCGGGTTGGAAGTGGGTGGGAGAGTTCGAGGCCTTGCGCTTAAGGAG
CCCCTTCGCCTCGTGCTTGAGTTGAGGCCTGGCCTGGGCGCTGGGGCCGCCGCGTGCGAATCTGGTGGCA
CCTTCGCGCCTGTCTCGCTGCTTTCGATAAGTCTCTAGCCATTTAAAATTTTTGATGACCTGCTGCGACG
CTTTTTTTCTGGCAAGATAGTCTTGTAAATGCGGGCCAAGATCTGCACACTGGTATTTCGGTTTTTGGGG
CCGCGGGCGGCGACGGGGCCCGTGCGTCCCAGCGCACATGTTCGGCGAGGCGGGGCCTGCGAGCGCGGCC
ACCGAGAATCGGACGGGGGTAGTCTCAAGCTGGCCGGCCTGCTCTGGTGCCTGGCCTCGCGCCGCCGTGT
ATCGCCCCGCCCTGGGCGGCAAGGCTGGCCCGGTCGGCACCAGTTGCGTGAGCGGAAAGATGGCCGCTTC
CCGGCCCTGCTGCAGGGAGCTCAAAATGGAGGACGCGGCGCTCGGGAGAGCGGGCGGGTGAGTCACCCAC
ACAAAGGAAAAGGGCCTTTCCGTCCTCAGCCGTCGCTTCATGTGACTCCACGGAGTACCGGGCGCCGTCC
AGGCACCTCGATTAGTTCTCGAGCTTTTGGAGTACGTCGTCTTTAGGTTGGGGGGAGGGGTTTTATGCGA
TGGAGTTTCCCCACACTGAGTGGGTGGAGACTGAAGTTAGGCCAGCTTGGCACTTGATGTAATTCTCCTT
GGAATTTGCCCTTTTTGAGTTTGGATCTTGGTTCATTCTCAAGCCTCAGACAGTGGTTCAAAGTTTTTTT
CTTCCATTTCAGGTGTCGTGAGGAATTAGCTTGGTACTAATACGACTCACTATAGGGAGACCCAAGCTGG
CTAGGTAAGCTTGATATCGAATTCCTGCAGCCCGGGGGATCCCGCCACCATGGACGTGCTCCCCATGTGC
AGCATCTTCCAGGAGCTCCAGATCGTGCACGAGACCGGCTACTTCTCGGCGCTGCCGTCTCTGGAGGAGT
ACTGGCAACAGACCTGCCTAGAGCTGGAACGTTACCTCCAGAGCGAGCCCTGCTATGTTTCAGCCTCAGA
AATCAAATTTGACAGCCAGGAAGATCTGTGGACCAAAATCATTCTGGCTCGGGAGAAAAAGGAGGAATCC
GAACTGAAGATATCTTCCAGTCCTCCAGAGGACACTCTCATCAGCCCGAGCTTTTGTTACAACTTAGAGA
CCAACAGCCTGAACTCAGATGTCAGCAGCGAATCCTCTGACAGCTCCGAGGAACTTTCTCCCACGGCCAA
GTTTACCTCCGACCCCATTGGCGAAGTTTTGGTCAGCTCGGGAAAATTGAGCTCCTCTGTCACCTCCACG
CCTCCATCTTCTCCGGAACTGAGCAGGGAACCTTCTCAACTGTGGGGTTGCGTGCCCGGGGAGCTGCCCT
CGCCAGGGAAGGTGCGCAGCGGGACTTCGGGGAAGCCAGGTGACAAGGGAAATGGCGATGCCTCCCCCGA
CGGCAGGAGGAGGGTGCACCGGTGCCACTTTAACGGCTGCAGGAAAGTTTACACCAAAAGCTCCCACTTG
AAAGCACACCAGCGGACGCACACAGGAGAAAAGCCTTACAGATGCTCATGGGAAGGGTGTGAGTGGCGTT
TTGCAAGAAGTGATGAGTTAACCAGGCACTTCCGAAAGCACACCGGGGCCAAGCCTTTTAAATGCTCCCA
CTGTGACAGGTGTTTTTCCAGGTCTGACCACCTGGCCCTGCACATGAAGAGGCACCTCGGATCCGGCGCA
ACAAACTTCTCTCTGCTGAAACAAGCCGGAGATGTCGAAGAGAATCCTGGACCGATGAAAAAGCCTGAAC
TCACCGCGACGTCTGTCGAGAAGTTTCTGATCGAAAAGTTCGACAGCGTCTCCGACCTGATGCAGCTCTC
GGAGGGCGAAGAATCTCGTGCTTTCAGCTTCGATGTAGGAGGGCGTGGATATGTCCTGCGGGTAAATAGC
TGCGCCGATGGTTTCTACAAAGATCGTTATGTTTATCGGCACTTTGCATCGGCCGCGCTCCCGATTCCGG
AAGTGCTTGACATTGGGGAATTCAGCGAGAGCCTGACCTATTGCATCTCCCGCCGTGCACAGGGTGTCAC
GTTGCAAGACCTGCCTGAAACCGAACTGCCCGCTGTTCTGCAGCCGGTCGCGGAGGCCATGGATGCGATC
GCTGCGGCCGATCTTAGCCAGACGAGCGGGTTCGGCCCATTCGGACCGCAAGGAATCGGTCAATACACTA
CATGGCGTGATTTCATATGCGCGATTGCTGATCCCCATGTGTATCACTGGCAAACTGTGATGGACGACAC
CGTCAGTGCGTCCGTCGCGCAGGCTCTCGATGAGCTGATGCTTTGGGCCGAGGACTGCCCCGAAGTCCGG
CACCTCGTGCACGCGGATTTCGGCTCCAACAATGTCCTGACGGACAATGGCCGCATAACAGCGGTCATTG
ACTGGAGCGAGGCGATGTTCGGGGATTCCCAATACGAGGTCGCCAACATCTTCTTCTGGAGGCCGTGGTT
GGCTTGTATGGAGCAGCAGACGCGCTACTTCGAGCGGAGGCATCCGGAGCTTGCAGGATCGCCGCGGCTC
CGGGCGTATATGCTCCGCATTGGTCTTGACCAACTCTATCAGAGCTTGGTTGACGGCAATTTCGATGATG
CAGCTTGGGCGCAGGGTCGATGCGACGCAATCGTCCGATCCGGAGCCGGGACTGTCGGGCGTACACAAAT
CGCCCGCAGAAGCGCGGCCGTCTGGACCGATGGCTGTGTAGAAGTACTCGCCGATAGTGGAAACCGACGC
CCCAGCACTCGTCCGAGGGCAAAGGAATAAGTTAGAACTATTTCCTGGCTGTTACGCGATCCATCAGATA
CGATCAATCTACCGACGGGCTTGTTAAACAGTGAACCGCCCGCCCCACGACCCGCAGCGCCCGACCGAAA
GGAGCGCACGACCCCATGCATCGAACAAAAGAAAAGGGGGGACTGGAAGGGCTAATTCACTCCCAACGAA
GACAAGATATCATAACTTCGTATAGCATACATTATACGAAGTTATCGGCTAGCTGGTCCGGACTGTACTG
GGTCTCTCTGGTTAGACCAGATCTGAGCCTGGGAGCTCTCTGGCTAACTAGGGAACCCACTGCTTAAGCC
TCAATAAAGCTTGCCTTGAGTGCTTCAAGTAGTGTGTGCCCGTCTGTTGTGTGACTCTGGTAACTAGAGA
TCCCTCAGACCCTTTTAGTCAGTGTGGAAAATCTCTAGCAGGGCCCGTTTAAACCCGCTGATCAGCCTCG
ACTGTGCCTTCTAGTTGCCAGCCATCTGTTGTTTGCCCCTCCCCCGTGCCTTCCTTGACCCTGGAAGGTG
CCACTCCCACTGTCCTTTCCTAATAAAATGAGGAAATTGCATCGCATTGTCTGAGTAGGTGTCATTCTAT
TCTGGGGGGTGGGGTGGGGCAGGACAGCAAGGGGGAGGATTGGGAAGACAATAGCAGGCATGCTGGGGAT
GCGGTGGGCTCTATGGCTTCTGAGGCGGAAAGAACCAGCTGGGGCTCTAGGGGGTATCCCC
[124 nt withheld, positions 6642-6765]
C
[91 nt withheld, positions 6767-6857]
A
[49 nt withheld, positions 6859-6907]
CCTTTGACGTTGGAGTCCACGTTCTTT
[37 nt withheld, positions 6935-6971]
ACCCTATCTCGGTCTATTCTTTTGATTTATAAGGGATTTTGCCGATTTCGGCCTATTGGTTAAAAAATGA
GCTGATTTAACAAAAATTTAACGCGAATTAATTCTGTGGAATGTGTGTCAGTTAGGGTGTGGAAAGTCCC
CAGGCTCCCCAGCAGGCAGAAGTATGCAAAGCATGCATCTCAATTAGTCAGCAACCAGGTGTGGAAAGTC
CCCAGGCTCCCCAGCAGGCAGAAGTATGCAAAGCATGCATCTCAATTAGTCAGCAACCATAGTCCCGCCC
CTAACTCCGCCCATCCCGCCCCTAACTCCGCCCAGTTCCGCCCATTCTCCGCCCCATGGCTGACTAATTT
TTTTTATTTATGCAGAGGCCGAGGCCGCCTCTGCCTCTGAGCTATTCCAGAAGTAGTGAGGAGGCTTTTT
TGGAGGCCTAGGCTTTTGCAAAAAGCTCCCGGGAGCTTGTATATCCATTTTCGGATCTGATCAGCACGTG
TTGACAATTAATCATCGGCATAGTATATCGGCATAGTATAATACGACAAGGTGAGGAACTAAACCATGGC
CAAGTTGACCAGTGCCGTTCCGGTGCTCACCGCGCGCGACGTCGCCGGAGCGGTCGAGTTCTGGACCGAC
CGGCTCGGGTTCTCCCGGGACTTCGTGGAGGACGACTTCGCCGGTGTGGTCCGGGACGACGTGACCCTGT
TCATCAGCGCGGTCCAGGACCAGGTGGTGCCGGACAACACCCTGGCCTGGGTGTGGGTGCGCGGCCTGGA
CGAGCTGTACGCCGAGTGGTCGGAGGTCGTGTCCACGAACTTCCGGGACGCCTCCGGGCCGGCCATGACC
GAGATCGGCGAGCAGCCGTGGGGGCGGGAGTTCGCCCTGCGCGACCCGGCCGGCAACTGCGTGCACTTCG
TGGCCGAGGAGCAGGACTGACACGTGCTACGAGATTTCGATTCCACCGCCGCCTTCTATGAAAGGTTGGG
CTTCGGAATCGTTTTCCGGGACGCCGGCTGGATGATCCTCCAGCGCGGGGATCTCATGCTGGAGTTCTTC
GCCCACCCCAACTTGTTTATTGCAGCTTATAATGGTTACAAATAAAGCAATAGCATCACAAATTTCACAA
ATAAAGCATTTTTTTCACTGCATTCTAGTTGTGGTTTGTCCAAACTCATCAATGTATCTTATCATGTCTG
TATACCGTCGACCTCTAGCTAGAGCTTGGCGTAATCATGGTCATAGCTGTTTCCTGTGTGAAATTGTTAT
CCGCTCACAATTCCACACAACATACGAGCCGGAAGCATAAAGTGTAAAGCCTGGGGTGCCTAATGAGTGA
GCTAACTCACATTAATTGCGTTGCGCTCACTGCCCGCTTTCCAGTCGGGAAACCTGTCGTGCCAGCTGCA
TTAATGAATCGGCCAACGCGCGGGGAGAGGCGGTTTGCGTATTGGGCGCTCTTCCGCTTCCTCGCTCACT
GACTCGCTGCGCTCGGTCGTTCGGCTGCGGCGAGCGGTATCAGCTCACTCAAAGGCGGTAATACGGTTAT
CCACAGAATCAGGGGATAACGCAGGAAAGAACATGTGAGCAAAAGGCCAGCAAAAGGCCAGGAACCGTAA
AAAGGCCGCGTTGCTGGCGTTTTTCCATAGGCTCCGCCCCCCTGACGAGCATCACAAAAATCGACGCTCA
AGTCAGAGGTGGCGAAACCCGACAGGACTATAAAGATACCAGGCGTTTCCCCCTGGAAGCTCCCTCGTGC
GCTCTCCTGTTCCGACCCTGCCGCTTACCGGATACCTGTCCGCCTTTCTCCCTTCGGGAAGCGTGGCGCT
TTCTCATAGCTCACGCTGTAGGTATCTCAGTTCGGTGTAGGTCGTTCGCTCCAAGCTGGGCTGTGTGCAC
GAACCCCCCGTTCAGCCCGACCGCTGCGCCTTATCCGGTAACTATCGTCTTGAGTCCAACCCGGTAAGAC
ACGACTTATCGCCACTGGCAGCAGCCACTGGTAACAGGATTAGCAGAGCGAGGTATGTAGGCGGTGCTAC
AGAGTTCTTGAAGTGGTGGCCTAACTACGGCTACACTAGAAGAACAGTATTTGGTATCTGCGCTCTGCTG
AAGCCAGTTACCTTCGGAAAAAGAGTTGGTAGCTCTTGATCCGGCAAACAAACCACCGCTGGTAGCGGTG
GTTTTTTTGTTTGCAAGCAGCAGATTACGCGCAGAAAAAAAGGATCTCAAGAAGATCCTTTGATCTTTTC
TACGGGGTCTGACGCTCAGTGGAACGAAAACTCACGTTAAGGGATTTTGGTCATGAGATTATCAAAAAGG
ATCTTCACCTAGATCCTTTTAAATTAAAAATGAAGTTTTAAATCAATCTAAAGTATATATGAGTAAACTT
GGTCTGACAGTTACCAATGCTTAATCAGTGAGGCACCTATCTCAGCGATCTGTCTATTTCGTTCATCCAT
AGTTGCCTGACTCCCCGTCGTGTAGATAACTACGATACGGGAGGGCTTACCATCTGGCCCCAGTGCTGCA
ATGATACCGCGAGACCCACGCTCACCGGCTCCAGATTTATCAGCAATAAACCAGCCAGCCGGAAGGGCCG
AGCGCAGAAGTGGTCCTGCAACTTTATCCGCCTCCATCCAGTCTATTAATTGTTGCCGGGAAGCTAGAGT
AAGTAGTTCGCCAGTTAATAGTTTGCGCAACGTTGTTGCCATTGCTACAGGCATCGTGGTGTCACGCTCG
TCGTTTGGTATGGCTTCATTCAGCTCCGGTTCCCAACGATCAAGGCGAGTTACATGATCCCCCATGTTGT
GCAAAAAAGCGGTTAGCTCCTTCGGTCCTCCGATCGTTGTCAGAAGTAAGTTGGCCGCAGTGTTATCACT
CATGGTTATGGCAGCACTGCATAATTCTCTTACTGTCATGCCATCCGTAAGATGCTTTTCTGTGACTGGT
GAGTACTCAACCAAGTCATTCTGAGAATAGTGTATGCGGCGACCGAGTTGCTCTTGCCCGGCGTCAATAC
GGGATAATACCGCGCCACATAGCAGAACTTTAAAAGTGCTCATCATTGGAAAACGTTCTTCGGGGCGAAA
ACTCTCAAGGATCTTACCGCTGTTGAGATCCAGTTCGATGTAACCCACTCGTGCACCCAACTGATCTTCA
GCATCTTTTACTTTCACCAGCGTTTCTGGGTGAGCAAAAACAGGAAGGCAAAATGCCGCAAAAAAGGGAA
TAAGGGCGACACGGAAATGTTGAATACTCATACTCTTCCTTTTTCAATATTATTGAAGCATTTATCAGGG
TTATTGTCTCATGAGCGGATACATATTTGAATGTATTTAGAAAAATAAACAAATAGGGGTTCCGCGCACA
TTTCCCCGAAAAGTGCCACCTGAC
Features (pLannotate 1.2.2; 33 found; start..end, strand, type, name):
     31..83      -  misc_feature   bom (fragment): basis of mobility region from pBR322
    238..617     +  enhancer       CMV enhancer: human cytomegalovirus immediate early enhancer
    618..817     +  promoter       CMV promoter: human cytomegalovirus (CMV) immediate early promoter
    835..1015    +  LTR            5' LTR (truncated): truncated 5' long terminal repeat (LTR) from HIV-1
   1062..1187    +  misc_feature   HIV-1 Ψ: packaging signal of human immunodeficiency virus type 1
   1171..1534    +  CDS            HIV-1 gag (fragment): gag protein from human immunodeficiency virus 1; gag
   1680..1913    +  misc_feature   RRE: The Rev response element (RRE) of HIV-1 allows for Rev-dependent mRNA export from the nucleus to the cytoplasm.
   2290..2390    +  CDS            Rev (fragment): human immunodeficiency virus 1 (HIV-1) Rev protein; rev; enhances nuclear export of unspliced and incompletely spliced viral mRNAs
   2440..2557    +  misc_feature   cPPT/CTS: central polypurine tract and central termination sequence of HIV-1
   2620..2686    +  CDS            small t antigen (fragment): SV40 (simian virus 40) small t antigen
   2693..3871    +  promoter       EF-1α promoter: strong constitutive promoter for human elongation factor EF-1α
   3888..3906    +  promoter       T7 promoter: promoter for bacteriophage T7 RNA polymerase
   3926..3962    -  misc_feature   MCS (fragment): pBluescript multiple cloning site
   3970..4773    +  CDS            KLF6 (fragment): KLF6_HUMAN - Also known as BCD1, COPEB, CPBP, ST12. Experimental evidence at protein level: Swiss-Prot protein existence level 1. Transcriptional activator (By similarity). Binds a GC box motif. Could play a role in B-cell growth and development. From Homo sapiens (Human).
   4885..5907    +  CDS            hph: KHYB_ECOLX - Experimental evidence at protein level: Swiss-Prot protein existence level 1. The aminoglycoside phosphotransferases achieve inactivation of their antibiotic substrates by phosphorylation. Only phosphorylates hygromycin and closely related compounds such as demethyl analogs and destomycin. From Escherichia coli.
   5991..6104    +  CDS            nef (fragment): NEF_HV1LA - Experimental evidence at protein level: Swiss-Prot protein existence level 1. Extracellular Nef protein targets CD4(+) T-lymphocytes for apoptosis by interacting with CXCR4 surface receptors. From Human immunodeficiency virus type 1 group M subtype B (isolate Lai) (HIV-1).
   6102..6135    +  protein_bind   loxP: Cre-mediated recombination occurs in the 8-bp core sequence (GCATACAT). Cre recombinase
   6160..6340    +  LTR            5' LTR (truncated): truncated 5' long terminal repeat (LTR) from HIV-1
   6372..6596    +  polyA_signal   bGH poly(A) signal: bovine growth hormone polyadenylation signal
   6600..6621    +  promoter       SV40 promoter (fragment): SV40 enhancer and early promoter
   6642..7070    +  rep_origin     f1 ori (sequence partly withheld): f1 bacteriophage origin of replication; arrow indicates direction of (+) strand synthesis
   7084..7413    +  promoter       SV40 promoter: SV40 enhancer and early promoter
   7461..7508    +  promoter       EM7 promoter: synthetic bacterial promoter&nbsp
   7527..7901    +  CDS            BleoR: antibiotic-binding protein; Sh ble from Streptoalloteichus hindustanus; confers resistance to bleomycin, phleomycin, and Zeocin™
   7911..8036    +  CDS            ble (fragment): BLE_KLEPN - Experimental evidence at protein level: Swiss-Prot protein existence level 1. Binding protein with a strong affinity to the bleomycin family of antibiotics. Binds to CL990; an antimitotic-antibiotic compound. From Klebsiella pneumoniae.
   8031..8152    +  polyA_signal   SV40 poly(A) signal: SV40 polyadenylation signal
   8225..8241    -  protein_bind   lac operator: The lac repressor binds to the lac operator to inhibit transcription in E. coli. This inhibition can be relieved by adding lactose or isopropyl-β-D-thiogalactopyranoside (IPTG). lac repressor encoded by lacI
   8249..8279    -  promoter       lac promoter: promoter for the E. coli lac operon
   8294..8315    -  protein_bind   CAP binding site: CAP binding activates transcription in the presence of cAMP. E. coli catabolite activator protein
   8328..8420    -  CDS            lacI (fragment): lac repressor; lacI; The lac repressor binds to the lac operator to inhibit transcription in E. coli. This inhibition can be relieved by adding lactose or isopropyl-β-D-thiogalactopyranoside (IPTG).
   8603..9191    -  rep_origin     ori: high-copy-number ColE1/pMB1/pBR322/pUC origin of replication
   9362..10222   -  CDS            AmpR: β-lactamase; bla; confers resistance to ampicillin, carbenicillin, and related antibiotics
  10223..10327   -  promoter       AmpR promoter: bla
