[The description below was written by a language model from this plasmid's Addgene catalogue record and pLannotate feature annotations shown in this document.]
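Description:
EF1a_KLF6_P2A_Hygro_Barcode is a lentiviral transfer plasmid for constitutive expression of human KLF6, a GC-box-binding Krüppel-like transcription factor, in mammalian cells. The backbone is not named in the record. In bacteria it is carried on a high-copy ColE1/pUC-type origin with ampicillin resistance (AmpR). An f1 origin is also present, along with an SV40/EM7-driven BleoR (Zeocin resistance) cassette that lies outside the viral genome. The viral portion has a third-generation-style layout. A CMV enhancer/promoter drives a truncated HIV-1 5' LTR, followed by the Ψ packaging signal with a gag fragment, the Rev response element for Rev-dependent nuclear export, and the cPPT/CTS. The downstream LTR is annotated as truncated, is preceded by a loxP site, and is followed by a bGH polyadenylation signal.

Between the LTRs, the EF-1α promoter drives a single transcript encoding KLF6. According to the construct name, KLF6 is joined through a P2A self-cleaving peptide to the hygromycin phosphotransferase gene (hph). The P2A itself is not annotated in the feature table, but the gap between the two coding regions is consistent with it. This arrangement lets transduced cells be selected with hygromycin while producing KLF6 and the resistance protein as separate polypeptides. The construct also carries a barcode, likewise not annotated, which allows the transcript to be detected and assigned in single-cell RNA-seq. The plasmid was made for pooled overexpression screening of transcription factors in cellular reprogramming, with paired fitness and single-cell transcriptome readouts. The KLF6 insert was introduced by Gibson assembly at a retained BamHI site.
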