Addgene plasmid #120492: EF1a_KLF6_P2A_Hygro_Barcode
Purpose: Barcoded lentiviral vector to express KLF6 in mammalian cells under control of EF1a promoter. Barcoded for transcript detection in single cell RNA-seq.
Depositing lab: Prashant Mali. Depositing organization: University of California, San Diego (UCSD). Publication: Mapping Cellular Reprogramming via Pooled Overexpression Screens with Paired Fitness and Single-Cell RNA-Sequencing Readout. Parekh U, Wu Y, Zhao D, Worlikar A, Shah N, Zhang K, Mali P. Cell Syst. 2018 Nov 12. pii: S2405-4712(18)30433-2. doi: 10.1016/j.cels.2018.10.008. PubMed 30448000.
Backbone
  Vector backbone: Unknown
  Backbone size w/o insert (bp): 9514
  Vector type: Lentiviral
  Selectable markers: Hygromycin
Growth in bacteria
  Bacterial resistance: Ampicillin, 100 μg/mL
  Growth temperature: 37°C
  Growth strain: Stbl3
  Copy number: High Copy
Gene/Insert
  Gene/Insert name: KLF6
  Species: H. sapiens (human)
  Insert size (bp): 849
  Entrez Gene: KLF6 (a.k.a. BCD1, CBA1, COPEB, CPBP, GBF, PAC1, ST12, ZF9)
  Promoter: EF1a
  Cloning method: Gibson Cloning
  Sequencing primers: 5′ 5'-ttctcaagcctcagacagtgg-3'
Terms and licenses: Academic/Nonprofit Terms; Industry Terms: Not Available to Industry
Depositor comments: 5' cloning site: BamHI (not destroyed), 3' cloning site: BamHI (not destroyed).
How to cite: EF1a_KLF6_P2A_Hygro_Barcode was a gift from Prashant Mali (Addgene plasmid # 120492 ; http://n2t.net/addgene:120492 ; RRID:Addgene_120492)
