>Addgene plasmid #120492 | EF1a_KLF6_P2A_Hygro_Barcode | depositor partial sequence | sequence record 228844 | KLF6 gene
ATGGACGTGCTCCCCATGTGCAGCATCTTCCAGGAGCTCCAGATCGTGCACGAGACCGGCTACTTCTCGG
CGCTGCCGTCTCTGGAGGAGTACTGGCAACAGACCTGCCTAGAGCTGGAACGTTACCTCCAGAGCGAGCC
CTGCTATGTTTCAGCCTCAGAAATCAAATTTGACAGCCAGGAAGATCTGTGGACCAAAATCATTCTGGCT
CGGGAGAAAAAGGAGGAATCCGAACTGAAGATATCTTCCAGTCCTCCAGAGGACACTCTCATCAGCCCGA
GCTTTTGTTACAACTTAGAGACCAACAGCCTGAACTCAGATGTCAGCAGCGAATCCTCTGACAGCTCCGA
GGAACTTTCTCCCACGGCCAAGTTTACCTCCGACCCCATTGGCGAAGTTTTGGTCAGCTCGGGAAAATTG
AGCTCCTCTGTCACCTCCACGCCTCCATCTTCTCCGGAACTGAGCAGGGAACCTTCTCAACTGTGGGGTT
GCGTGCCCGGGGAGCTGCCCTCGCCAGGGAAGGTGCGCAGCGGGACTTCGGGGAAGCCAGGTGACAAGGG
AAATGGCGATGCCTCCCCCGACGGCAGGAGGAGGGTGCACCGGTGCCACTTTAACGGCTGCAGGAAAGTT
TACACCAAAAGCTCCCACTTGAAAGCACACCAGCGGACGCACACAGGAGAAAAGCCTTACAGATGCTCAT
GGGAAGGGTGTGAGTGGCGTTTTGCAAGAAGTGATGAGTTAACCAGGCACTTCCGAAAGCACACCGGGGC
CAAGCCTTTTAAATGCTCCCACTGTGACAGGTGTTTTTCCAGGTCTGACCACCTGGCCCTGCACATGAAG
AGGCACCTC
