>Addgene plasmid #120492 | EF1a_KLF6_P2A_Hygro_Barcode | depositor partial sequence | sequence record 228845 | KLF6 barcode
ATCCATCAGATACGATCAAT
